Addgene plasmid #17044: ZE3 Wnt-8
Depositing lab: Randall Moon. Depositing organization: University of Washington. Publication: Zebrafish wnt8 and wnt8b share a common activity but are involved in distinct developmental pathways. Kelly GM, Greenstein P, Erezyilmaz DF, Moon RT. Development. 1995 Jun. 121(6):1787-99. PubMed 7600994.
Backbone
  Vector backbone: pT7Ts
  Backbone size w/o insert (bp): 3000
  Vector type: Zebrafish Expression
Growth in bacteria
  Bacterial resistance: Ampicillin, 100 μg/mL
  Growth temperature: 37°C
  Growth strain: DH5alpha
  Copy number: Unknown
Gene/Insert
  Gene/Insert name: wnt-8 full length (alt name: wnt8)
  Species: D. rerio (zebrafish)
  Entrez Gene: wnt8a (a.k.a. wnt-8, wnt8, wnt8.1, wu:fa20e02, wu:fe05d07)
  Cloning method: Restriction Enzyme
  Sequencing primers: 5′ T7; 3′ SP6
Terms and licenses: Academic/Nonprofit Terms; Industry Terms: Not Available to Industry
Depositor comments: Insert: wnt-8 full length. Transcription: linearize at EcoR1, transcribe with T7. Plasmid History: Constructed by Greg Kelly on date of 2/10/94. Species of Origin: Zebrafish. Note for Use: Note: Insert was isolated using PCR, there is not pA trail and very little 5' or 3' UTR of the wnt-8 cDNA. Citation: Kelly et al., Development 121 1787 (1995)
How to cite: ZE3 Wnt-8 was a gift from Randall Moon (Addgene plasmid # 17044 ; http://n2t.net/addgene:17044 ; RRID:Addgene_17044)
