[The description below was written by a language model from this plasmid's Addgene catalogue record.]
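Description:
ZE3 Wnt-8 is a bacterial plasmid built on the roughly 3 kb pT7Ts backbone and carries the full-length coding sequence of zebrafish (Danio rerio) wnt-8, corresponding to the wnt8a gene. Although catalogued as a zebrafish expression vector, it functions as an in vitro transcription template rather than a plasmid expressed directly in cells. The depositor notes indicate that it is linearized at an EcoRI site and transcribed with T7 RNA polymerase to produce sense wnt-8 RNA. It is maintained in E. coli under ampicillin selection. The record lists the copy number as unknown and does not describe the origin of replication. No feature table is provided, so the exact arrangement of elements around the insert cannot be confirmed. The use of T7 and SP6 sequencing primers implies that these promoter sequences flank the cloning region.

The insert was obtained by PCR and introduced by restriction enzyme cloning. According to the depositor it contains very little of the native wnt-8 5' or 3' untranslated sequence and no poly(A) tail of its own. pT7Ts-type vectors are generally understood to supply Xenopus beta-globin untranslated regions around the insert, which help stabilize and translate synthetic mRNA, but this record does not itself state that. The insert size and the specific cloning sites are also not given.

The construct is suited to making synthetic wnt-8 mRNA for microinjection into embryos for gain-of-function experiments. This fits the associated study, which compared the activities and developmental roles of zebrafish wnt8 and wnt8b.
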