>Addgene plasmid #17044 | ZE3 Wnt-8 | addgene partial sequence | sequence record 22857 | T7 5'-TAATACGACTCACTATAGGG-3'
AATAACGCTCAACTTTGGCAGATCCTCACGCAGCAATGAACCCTTGCCAGATTTTTGCGTCGTTGGTTAT
GTCTATATGCTGTCACATACTGTCGTCAACAGCATGGTCTGTGAATAACTTCCTGATGACAGGACCAAAG
GCTTATCTCGCATACACCAGCAGTGTACAAGCTGGGGCTCAGAGTGGTATAGAAGAGTGCAAGCATCAGT
TCGCATGGGACAGGTGGAACTGCCCGGAAAGCGCACTGCAGTTATCCACGCATAAAGGCCTGCGGAGTGC
CACCAGAGAGACCGCCTTTGTGCATGCTATAAGTGCTGCTGGAGTTATGTACACTTTGACGAAAAACTGC
AGCATGGGGGACTTCGAAAACTGTGACTGTGACGACTCCAAGATCGGAAAAATGGGTGGTCGTGGTTGGG
TTTGGGGAGGTTGCAGTGACAATGTTGACTTTGGAGACAGAATTGCTAAACTATTTGTAGACGCGCTGGA
AAATGGTCACGACTCTCGCGCCGCGGTCAACCTGCATAACAACGAAGCTGGTCGACTTGCTGTTAAAGCA
ACGCTCAAAAGGACCTGTAAGTGTCATGGTTTGTCTGGAAGCTGTAGTATTCAGACATGCTGGATGCAGC
TTGCTGATTTCAGAGATATCGGCTCCTACCTAAAAATCAAGCATGATCAAGCACG
